# Supplementary material for: A historical sequence deletion in a commonly used Bacillus subtilis chromosome integration vector generates undetected loss-of-function mutations
Source: bioRxiv preprint, doi:10.1101/2024.01.04.574214, version 1 (2024-01-06)
Supplement: Supplementary Data [file 574214_file03.txt]

LOCUS       pDR111_homology_        7853 bp DNA     circular SYN 08-DEC-2023
DEFINITION  hyper Pspank amyE integration specR.
ACCESSION   .
VERSION     .
KEYWORDS    .
SOURCE      synthetic DNA construct
  ORGANISM  synthetic DNA construct
REFERENCE   1  (bases 1 to 7853)
  AUTHORS   .
  TITLE     Direct Submission
  JOURNAL   Exported Dec 8, 2023 from SnapGene 7.0.2
            https://www.snapgene.com
COMMENT     made by David Rudner
            CLL note - imported snapgene features from pMMH690 for 
            identification of pSpank promoter
FEATURES             Location/Qualifiers
     source          1..7853
                     /mol_type="other DNA"
                     /organism="synthetic DNA construct"
     misc_feature    646..3717
                     /label=integrated_sequence
     misc_feature    3718..4883
                     /label=amyE_back_homology
     misc_feature    4884..5036
                     /label=ldh_homology
     misc_feature    5037..7851
                     /label=Ecoli_replication
     misc_feature    join(7852..7853,1..645)
                     /label=amyE_front_homology
ORIGIN
        1 aacaaaattc tccagtcttc acatcggttt gaaaggagga agcggaagaa tgaagtaaga
       61 gggatttttg actccgaagt aagtcttcaa aaaatcaaat aaggagtgtc aagaatgttt
      121 gcaaaacgat tcaaaacctc tttactgccg ttattcgctg gatttttatt gctgtttcat
      181 ttggttctgg caggaccggc ggctgcgagt gctgaaacgg cgaacaaatc gaatgagctt
      241 acagcaccgt cgatcaaaag cggaaccatt cttcatgcat ggaattggtc gttcaatacg
      301 ttaaaacaca atatgaagga tattcatgat gcaggatata cagccattca gacatctccg
      361 attaaccaag taaaggaagg gaatcaagga gataaaagca tgtcgaactg gtactggctg
      421 tatcagccga catcgtatca aattggcaac cgttacttag gtactgaaca agaatttaaa
      481 gaaatgtgtg cagccgctga agaatatggc ataaaggtca ttgttgacgc ggtcatcaat
      541 cataccacca gtgattatgc cgcgatttcc aatgaggtta agagtattcc aaactggaca
      601 catggaaaca cacaaattaa aaactggtct gatcgatggg atgtcacgca gaattaaata
      661 gtacataatg gatttcctta cgcgaaatac gggcagacat ggcctgcccg gttattatta
      721 tttttgacac cagaccaact ggtaatggta gcgaccggcg ctcaggatcc taactcacat
      781 taattgcgtt gcgctcactg cccgctttcc agtcgggaaa cctgtcgtgc cagctgcatt
      841 aatgaatcgg ccaacgcgcg gggagaggcg gtttgcgtat tgggcgccag ggtggttttt
      901 cttttcacca gtgagacggg caacagctga ttgcccttca ccgcctggcc ctgagagagt
      961 tgcagcaagc ggtccacgct ggtttgcccc agcaggcgaa aatcctgttt gatggtggtt
     1021 aacggcggga tataacatga gctgtcttcg gtatcgtcgt atcccactac cgagatatcc
     1081 gcaccaacgc gcagcccgga ctcggtaatg gcgcgcattg cgcccagcgc catctgatcg
     1141 ttggcaacca gcatcgcagt gggaacgatg ccctcattca gcatttgcat ggtttgttga
     1201 aaaccggaca tggcactcca gtcgccttcc cgttccgcta tcggctgaat ttgattgcga
     1261 gtgagatatt tatgccagcc agccagacgc agacgcgccg agacagaact taatgggccc
     1321 gctaacagcg cgatttgctg gtgacccaat gcgaccagat gctccacgcc cagtcgcgta
     1381 ccgtcttcat gggagaaaat aatactgttg atgggtgtct ggtcagagac atcaagaaat
     1441 aacgccggaa cattagtgca ggcagcttcc acagcaatgg catcctggtc atccagcgga
     1501 tagttaatga tcagcccact gacgcgttgc gcgagaagat tgtgcaccgc cgttttacag
     1561 gcttcgacgc cgcttcgttc taccatcgac accaccacgc tggcacccag ttgatcggcg
     1621 cgagatttaa tcgccgcgac aatttgcgac ggcgcgtgca gggccagact ggaggtggca
     1681 acgccaatca gcaacgactg tttgcccgcc agttgttgtg ccacgcggtt gggaatgtaa
     1741 ttcagctccg ccatcgccgc ttccactttt tcccgcgttt tcgcagaaac gtggctggcc
     1801 tggttcacca cgcgggaaac ggtctgataa gagacaccgg catactctgc gacatcgtat
     1861 aacgttactg gtttcatcaa aatcgtctcc ctccgtttga atatttgatt gatcgtaacc
     1921 agatgaagca ctctttccac tatccctaca gtgttatggc ttgaacaatc acgaaacaat
     1981 aattggtacg tacgatcttt cagccgactc aaacatcaaa tcttacaaat gtagtctttg
     2041 aaagtattac atatgtaaga tttaaatgca accgtttttt cggaaggaaa tgatgacctc
     2101 gtttccaccg aattagcttg catgcggcta gctgtcgact aagcttaatt gttatccgct
     2161 cacaattaca cacattatgc cacaccttgt agataaagtc aacaactttt gcaaaatgaa
     2221 ttgtgagtgc tcacatttac cctcgagcaa cgttcttgcc attgctgcat aaaaaacgcc
     2281 cggcggcaac cgagcgttct gaattaatta atcatcggga agatcttcat caccgaaacg
     2341 cggcaggcag ctctagagtt aacaagagtt tgtagaaacg caaaaaggcc atccgtcagg
     2401 atggccttct gcttagctag agcggcggat ttgtcctact caggagagcg ttcaccgaca
     2461 aacaacagat aaaacgaaag gcccagtctt tcgactgagc ctttcgtttt atttgatgcc
     2521 tcaagctaga ggtcgaattc ctgcagctgg cgaatggcga ttttcgttcg tgaatacatg
     2581 ttataataac tataactaat aacgtaacgt gactggcaag agatattttt aaaacaatga
     2641 ataggtttac acttacttta gttttatgga aatgaaagat catatcatat ataatctaga
     2701 ataaaattaa ctaaaataat tattatctag ataaaaaatt tagaagccaa tgaaatctat
     2761 aaataaacta aattaagttt atttaattaa caactatgga tataaaatag gtactaatca
     2821 aaatagtgag gaggatatat ttgaatacat acgaacaaat taataaagtg aaaaaaatac
     2881 ttcggaaaca tttaaaaaat aaccttattg gtacttacat gtttggatca ggagttgaga
     2941 gtggactaaa accaaatagt gatcttgact ttttagtcgt cgtatctgaa ccattgacag
     3001 atcaaagtaa agaaatactt atacaaaaaa ttagacctat ttcaaaaaaa ataggagata
     3061 aaagcaactt acgatatatt gaattaacaa ttattattca gcaagaaatg gtaccgtgga
     3121 atcatcctcc caaacaagaa tttatttatg gagaatggtt acaagagctt tatgaacaag
     3181 gatacattcc tcagaaggaa ttaaattcag atttaaccat aatgctttac caagcaaaac
     3241 gaaaaaataa aagaatatac ggaaattatg acttagagga attactacct gatattccat
     3301 tttctgatgt gagaagagcc attatggatt cgtcagagga attaatagat aattatcagg
     3361 atgatgaaac caactctata ttaactttat gccgtatgat tttaactatg gacacgggta
     3421 aaatcatacc aaaagatatt gcgggaaatg cagtggctga atcttctcca ttagaacata
     3481 gggagagaat tttgttagca gttcgtagtt atcttggaga gaatattgaa tggactaatg
     3541 aaaatgtaaa tttaactata aactatttaa ataacagatt aaaaaaatta taaaaaaatt
     3601 gaaaaaatgg tggaaacact tttttcaatt tttttgtttt attatttaat atttgggaaa
     3661 tattcattct aattggtaat cagattttag aaaacaataa acccttgcat agggggaatc
     3721 cgtttaggct gggcggtgat agcttctcgt tcaggcagta cgcctctttt cttttccaga
     3781 cctgagggag gcggaaatgg tgtgaggttc ccggggaaaa gccaaatagg cgatcgcggg
     3841 agtgctttat ttgaagatca ggctatcact gcggtcaata gatttcacaa tgtgatggct
     3901 ggacagcctg aggaactctc gaacccgaat ggaaacaacc agatatttat gaatcagcgc
     3961 ggctcacatg gcgttgtgct ggcaaatgca ggttcatcct ctgtctctat caatacggca
     4021 acaaaattgc ctgatggcag gtatgacaat aaagctggag cgggttcatt tcaagtgaac
     4081 gatggtaaac tgacaggcac gatcaatgcc aggtctgtag ctgtgcttta tcctgatgat
     4141 attgcaaaag cgcctcatgt tttccttgag aattacaaaa caggtgtaac acattctttc
     4201 aatgatcaac tgacgattac cttgcgtgca gatgcgaata caacaaaagc cgtttatcaa
     4261 atcaataatg gaccagagac ggcgtttaag gatggagatc aattcacaat cggaaaagga
     4321 gatccatttg gcaaaacata caccatcatg ttaaaaggaa cgaacagtga tggtgtaacg
     4381 aggaccgaga aatacagttt tgttaaaaga gatccagcgt cggccaaaac catcggctat
     4441 caaaatccga atcattggag ccaggtaaat gcttatatct ataaacatga tgggagccga
     4501 gtaattgaat tgaccggatc ttggcctgga aaaccaatga ctaaaaatgc agacggaatt
     4561 tacacgctga cgctgcctgc ggacacggat acaaccaacg caaaagtgat ttttaataat
     4621 ggcagcgccc aagtgcccgg tcagaatcag cctggctttg attacgtgct aaatggttta
     4681 tataatgact cgggcttaag cggttctctt ccccattgag ggcaaggcta gacgggactt
     4741 accgaaagaa accatcaatg atggtttctt ttttgttcat aaatcagaca aaacttttct
     4801 cttgcaaaag tttgtgaagt gttgcacaat ataaatgtga aatacttcac aaacaaaaag
     4861 acatcaaaga gaaacatacc ctgcaaggat gctgatattg tctgcatttg cgccggagca
     4921 aaccaaaaac ctggtgagac acgccttgaa ttagtagaaa agaacttgaa gattttcaaa
     4981 ggcatcgtta gtgaagtcat ggcgagcgga tttgacggca ttttcttagt cgcgacgcga
     5041 ggctggatgg ccttccccat tatgattctt ctcgcttccg gcggcatcgg gatgcccgcg
     5101 ttgcaggcca tgctgtccag gcaggtagat gacgaccatc agggacagct tcaaggatcg
     5161 ctcgcggctc ttaccagcct aacttcgatc attggaccgc tgatcgtcac ggcgatttat
     5221 gccgcctcgg cgagcacatg gaacgggttg gcatggattg taggcgccgc cctatacctt
     5281 gtctgcctcc ccgcgttgcg tcgcggtgca tggagccggg ccacctactg aagtggattt
     5341 ctttaagagc tcctttaact tcctcaccag tagttgtatc ggtaccataa gtagaagcag
     5401 caacccaagt agctttacca gcatccggtt caaccagcat agtaagaatc ttactggaca
     5461 tcggcagttc ttcgaacagt gcgccaacta ccagctcttt ctgcagttca ttcagggcac
     5521 cggagaacct gcgtgcaatc catcttgttc aatcatgcga aacgatcctc atcctgtctc
     5581 ttgatccatg gattacgcgt taacccgggc ccgcggatgc atatgatcag atcttaaggc
     5641 ctaggtctag agtctttgtt ttgacgccat tagcgtacgt aacaatcctc gttaaaggac
     5701 aaggacctga gcggaagtgt atcgtacagt agacggagta tactagtata gtctatagtc
     5761 cgtggaatta ttatatttat ctccgacgat attctcatca gtgaaatcca gctggagttc
     5821 tttagcaaat ttttttatta gctgaactta gtattagtgg ccatactcct ccaatccaaa
     5881 gctatttaga aagattacta tatcctcaaa caggcggtaa ccggcctctt catcgggaat
     5941 gcgcgcgacc ttcagcatcg ccggcatgtc cccctggcgg acgggaagta tccagctcga
     6001 ggtcgggccg cgttgctggc gtttttccat aggctccgcc cccctgacga gcatcacaaa
     6061 aatcgacgct caagtcagag gtggcgaaac ccgacaggac tataaagata ccaggcgttt
     6121 ccccctggaa gctccctcgt gcgctctcct gttccgaccc tgccgcttac cggatacctg
     6181 tccgcctttc tcccttcggg aagcgtggcg ctttctcata gctcacgctg taggtatctc
     6241 agttcggtgt aggtcgttcg ctccaagctg ggctgtgtgc acgaaccccc cgttcagccc
     6301 gaccgctgcg ccttatccgg taactatcgt cttgagtcca acccggtaag acacgactta
     6361 tcgccactgg cagcagccac tggtaacagg attagcagag cgaggtatgt aggcggtgct
     6421 acagagttct tgaagtggtg gcctaactac ggctacacta gaaggacagt atttggtatc
     6481 tgcgctctgc tgaagccagt taccttcgga aaaagagttg gtagctcttg atccggcaaa
     6541 caaaccaccg ctggtagcgg tggttttttt gtttgcaagc agcagattac gcgcagaaaa
     6601 aaaggatctc aagaagatcc tttgatcttt tctacggggt ctgacgctca gtggaacgaa
     6661 aactcacgtt aagggatttt ggtcatgaga ttatcaaaaa ggatcttcac ctagatcctt
     6721 ttaaattaaa aatgaagttt taaatcaatc taaagtatat atgagtaaac ttggtctgac
     6781 agttaccaat gcttaatcag tgaggcacct atctcagcga tctgtctatt tcgttcatcc
     6841 atagttgcct gactccccgt cgtgtagata actacgatac gggagggctt accatctggc
     6901 cccagtgctg caatgatacc gcgagaccca cgctcaccgg ctccagattt atcagcaata
     6961 aaccagccag ccggaagggc cgagcgcaga agtggtcctg caactttatc cgcctccatc
     7021 cagtctatta attgttgccg ggaagctaga gtaagtagtt cgccagttaa tagtttgcgc
     7081 aacgttgttg ccattgctgc aggcatcgtg gtgtcacgct cgtcgtttgg tatggcttca
     7141 ttcagctccg gttcccaacg atcaaggcga gttacatgat cccccatgtt gtgcaaaaaa
     7201 gcggttagct ccttcggtcc tccgatcgtt gtcagaagta agttggccgc agtgttatca
     7261 ctcatggtta tggcagcact gcataattct cttactgtca tgccatccgt aagatgcttt
     7321 tctgtgactg gtgagtactc aaccaagtca ttctgagaat agtgtatgcg gcgaccgagt
     7381 tgctcttgcc cggcgtcaac acgggataat accgcgccac atagcagaac tttaaaagtg
     7441 ctcatcattg gaaaacgttc ttcggggcga aaactctcaa ggatcttacc gctgttgaga
     7501 tccagttcga tgtaacccac tcgtgcaccc aactgatctt cagcatcttt tactttcacc
     7561 agcgtttctg ggtgagcaaa aacaggaagg caaaatgccg caaaaaaggg aataagggcg
     7621 acacggaaat gttgaatact catactcttc ctttttcaat attattgaag catttatcag
     7681 ggttattgtc tcatgagcgg atacatattt gaatgtattt agaaaaataa acaaataggg
     7741 gttccgcgca catttccccg aaaagtgcca cctgacgtct aagaaaccat tattatcatg
     7801 acattaacct ataaaaatag gcgtatcacg aggccctttc gtcttcaaga att
//
